Addgene plasmid #153900: pGBW-m4136070
Purpose: Mammalian expression plasmid for SARS-CoV-2 ORF7b
Depositing lab: Ginkgo Bioworks & Benjie Chen. Depositing organization: Ginkgo Bioworks.
Backbone
  Vector backbone: pTwist_CMV_6
  Backbone size w/o insert (bp): 4180
  Vector type: Mammalian Expression
Growth in bacteria
  Bacterial resistance: Ampicillin, 100 μg/mL
  Growth temperature: 37°C
  Growth strain: DH5alpha
  Copy number: High Copy
Gene/Insert
  Gene/Insert name: SARS-CoV-2 ORF7b
  Species: Severe acute respiratory syndrome coronavirus 2
  Insert size (bp): 125
  Mutation: wt
  Entrez Gene: ORF7b (a.k.a. GU280_gp08)
  Promoter: CMV
  Cloning method: Unknown
Resource information
  A portion of this plasmid was derived from a plasmid made by: GinkgoBioworks
Depositor comments: NCBI reference sequence: 43740574
How to cite: pGBW-m4136070 was a gift from Ginkgo Bioworks & Benjie Chen (Addgene plasmid # 153900 ; http://n2t.net/addgene:153900 ; RRID:Addgene_153900)
