[The description below was written by a language model from this plasmid's Addgene catalogue record and pLannotate feature annotations shown in this document.]
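Description:
pGBW-m4136070 is a mammalian expression plasmid built on the pTwist_CMV_6 backbone that carries the wild-type SARS-CoV-2 ORF7b coding sequence. It is propagated in E. coli as a high-copy plasmid through a ColE1/pUC-type origin of replication and selected with ampicillin via a full-length β-lactamase (AmpR) gene. The sequenced record is about 4.3 kb, consistent with the stated backbone size plus a very short insert. No mammalian selection marker or episomal replication origin is annotated, so the record supports transient expression after transfection rather than stable selection.

The expression cassette consists of the human cytomegalovirus immediate-early enhancer followed by CMV promoter sequence, which the automated annotation detects only as a short fragment and a truncated CMVd2-like segment; the catalogue simply lists the promoter as CMV. Downstream lies the ORF7b open reading frame, identified by homology to the Swiss-Prot NS7B_SARS2 entry, a small accessory protein of the virus. No epitope tag or reporter fusion is annotated. An SV40 polyadenylation signal follows the insert; it is annotated on the reverse strand, alongside a small large T antigen fragment that is probably just part of the same SV40-derived segment.

The cassette is flanked on both sides by T7 and E. coli rrnG transcription terminators and by short β-globin insulator elements, and a synthetic poly(A) signal sits upstream of the enhancer. This arrangement presumably isolates the insert from read-through transcription originating in the backbone. The plasmid is intended for expressing ORF7b in mammalian cells, for example to study the viral protein's function.
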