Features (pLannotate 1.2.2; 16 found; start..end, strand, type, name):
    110..174     -  CDS            bla(M) (fragment): β-lactamase lacking the signal sequence; bla(M); allows cytosolic expression of β-lactamase
    684..1544    +  CDS            AmpR: β-lactamase; bla; confers resistance to ampicillin, carbenicillin, and related antibiotics
   1557..1693    +  terminator     rrnG terminator: transcription terminator from the E. coli ribosomal RNA rrnG operon (Albrechtsen et al., 1991)
   1845..1916    +  misc_feature   5' β-globin insulator: insulator upstream of the human β-globin locus (Farrell et al., 2002)
   1921..1967    -  terminator     T7 terminator: transcription terminator for bacteriophage T7 RNA polymerase
   1985..2033    -  polyA_signal   poly(A) signal: synthetic polyadenylation signal
   2114..2417    +  enhancer       CMV enhancer: human cytomegalovirus immediate early enhancer
   2490..2507    -  promoter       CMV promoter (fragment): human cytomegalovirus (CMV) immediate early promoter
   2570..2621    +  promoter       CMVd2 promoter: truncated human cytomegalovirus (CMV) immediate early promoter that yields moderately reduced expression relative to the full-length promoter
   2696..2824    +  CDS            NS7B_SARS2: Experimental evidence at protein level: Swiss-Prot protein existence level 1. From Severe acute respiratory syndrome coronavirus 2 (2019-nCoV) (SARS-CoV-2).
   2877..2998    -  polyA_signal   SV40 poly(A) signal: SV40 polyadenylation signal
   3021..3090    -  CDS            large T antigen (fragment): large T antigen from SV40 (simian virus 40)
   3113..3159    +  terminator     T7 terminator: transcription terminator for bacteriophage T7 RNA polymerase
   3189..3325    +  terminator     rrnG terminator: transcription terminator from the E. coli ribosomal RNA rrnG operon (Albrechtsen et al., 1991)
   3370..3441    +  misc_feature   3' β-globin insulator: insulator downstream of the human β-globin locus (Farrell et al., 2002)
   3667..4255    -  rep_origin     ori: high-copy-number ColE1/pMB1/pBR322/pUC origin of replication
>Addgene plasmid #153900 | pGBW-m4136070 | addgene full sequence | sequence record 300442 | Ginkgo NGS Result
GATTTTGGTCATGAGATTATCAAAAAGGATCTTCACCTAGATCCTTTTAAATTAAAAATGAAGTTTTAAA
TCAATCTAAAGTATATATGAGTAAACTTGGTCTGACAGTTACCAATGCTTAATCAGTGAGGCACCTATCT
CAGCGATCTGTCTATTTCGTTCATCCATAGTTGCATTTAAATTTCCGAACTCTCCAAGGCCCTCGTCGGA
AAATCTTCAAACCTTTCGTCCGATCCATCTTGCAGGCTACCTCTCGAACGAACTATCGCAAGTCTCTTGG
CCGGCCTTGCGCCTTGGCTATTGCTTGGCAGCGCCTATCGCCAGGTATTACTCCAATCCCGAATATCCGA
GATCGGGATCACCCGAGAGAAGTTCAACCTACATCCTCAATCCCGATCTATCCGAGATCCGAGGAATATC
GAAATCGGGGCGCGCCTGGTGTACCGAGAACGATCCTCTCAGTGCGAGTCTCGACGATCCATATCGTTGC
TTGGCAGTCAGCCAGTCGGAATCCAGCTTGGGACCCAGGAAGTCCAATCGTCAGATATTGTACTCAAGCC
TGGTCACGGCAGCGTACCGATCTGTTTAAACCTAGATATTGATAGTCTGATCGGTCAACGTATAATCGAG
TCCTAGCTTTTGCAAACATCTATCAAGAGACAGGATCAGCAGGAGGCTTTCGCATGAGTATTCAACATTT
CCGTGTCGCCCTTATTCCCTTTTTTGCGGCATTTTGCCTTCCTGTTTTTGCTCACCCAGAAACGCTGGTG
AAAGTAAAAGATGCTGAAGATCAGTTGGGTGCGCGAGTGGGTTACATCGAACTGGATCTCAACAGCGGTA
AGATCCTTGAGAGTTTTCGCCCCGAAGAACGCTTTCCAATGATGAGCACTTTTAAAGTTCTGCTATGTGG
CGCGGTATTATCCCGTATTGACGCCGGGCAAGAGCAACTCGGTCGCCGCATACACTATTCTCAGAATGAC
TTGGTTGAGTATTCACCAGTCACAGAAAAGCATCTTACGGATGGCATGACAGTAAGAGAATTATGCAGTG
CTGCCATAACCATGAGTGATAACACTGCGGCCAACTTACTTCTGACAACGATTGGAGGACCGAAGGAGCT
AACCGCTTTTTTGCACAACATGGGGGATCATGTAACTCGCCTTGATCGTTGGGAACCGGAGCTGAATGAA
GCCATACCAAACGACGAGCGTGACACCACGATGCCTGTAGCAATGGCAACAACCTTGCGTAAACTATTAA
CTGGCGAACTACTTACTCTAGCTTCCCGGCAACAGTTGATAGACTGGATGGAGGCGGATAAAGTTGCAGG
ACCACTTCTGCGCTCGGCCCTTCCGGCTGGCTGGTTTATTGCTGATAAATCTGGAGCCGGTGAGCGTGGG
TCTCGCGGTATCATTGCAGCACTGGGGCCAGATGGTAAGCCCTCCCGTATCGTAGTTATCTACACGACGG
GGAGTCAGGCAACTATGGATGAACGAAATAGACAGATCGCTGAGATAGGTGCCTCACTGATTAAGCATTG
GTAACCGATTCTAGGTGCATTGGCGCAGAAAAAAATGCCTGATGCGACGCTGCGCGTCTTATACTCCCAC
ATATGCCAGATTCAGCAACGGATACGGCTTCCCCAACTTGCCCACTTCCATACGTGTCCTCCTTACCAGA
AATTTATCCTTAAGATCCCGAATCGTTTAAACTCGACTCTGGCTCTATCGAATCTCCGTCGTTTCGAGCT
TACGCGAACAGCCGTGGCGCTCATTTGCTCGTCGGGCATCGAATCTCGTCAGCTATCGTCAGCTTACCTT
TTTGGCAGCGATCGCGGCTCCCGACATCTTGGACCATTAGCTCCACAGGTATCTTCTTCCCTCTAGTGGT
CATAACAGCAGCTTCAGCTACCTCTCAATTCAAAAAACCCCTCAAGACCCGTTTAGAGGCCCCAAGGGGT
TATGCTATCAATCGTTGCGTTACACACACAAAAAACCAACACACATCCATCTTCGATGGATAGCGATTTT
ATTATCTAACTGCTGATCGAGTGTAGCCAGATCTAGTAATCAATTACGGGGTCATTAGTTCATAGCCCAT
ATATGGAGTTCCGCGTTACATAACTTACGGTAAATGGCCCGCCTGGCTGACCGCCCAACGACCCCCGCCC
ATTGACGTCAATAATGACGTATGTTCCCATAGTAACGCCAATAGGGACTTTCCATTGACGTCAATGGGTG
GAGTATTTACGGTAAACTGCCCACTTGGCAGTACATCAAGTGTATCATATGCCAAGTACGCCCCCTATTG
ACGTCAATGACGGTAAATGGCCCGCCTGGCATTATGCCCAGTACATGACCTTATGGGACTTTCCTACTTG
GCAGTACATCTACGTATTAGTCATCGCTATTACCATGCTGATGCGGTTTTGGCAGTACATCAATGGGCGT
GGATAGCGGTTTGACTCACGGGGATTTCCAAGTCTCCACCCCATTGACGTCAATGGGAGTTTGTTTTGGC
ACCAAAATCAACGGGACTTTCCAAAATGTCGTAACAACTCCGCCCCATTGACGCAAATGGGCGGTAGGCG
TGTACGGTGGGAGGTCTATATAAGCAGAGCTGGTTTAGTGAACCGTCAGATCAGATCTTTGTCGATCCTA
CCATCCACTCGACACACCCGCCAGCGGCCGCCACCATGATAGAACTATCGCTCATCGACTTTTATCTGTG
CTTCTTGGCTTTCCTGCTTTTTCTGGTGCTCATTATGCTAATCATTTTTTGGTTCAGTCTGGAGTTACAA
GATCATAATGAGACATGTCACGCCTAAGCTAGCTTGACTGACTGAGATACAGCGTACCTTCAGCTCACAG
ACATGATAAGATACATTGATGAGTTTGGACAAACCACAACTAGAATGCAGTGAAAAAAATGCTTTATTTG
TGAAATTTGTGATGCTATTGCTTTATTTGTAACCATTATAAGCTGCAATAAACAAGTTAACAACAACAAT
TGCATTCATTTTATGTTTCAGGTTCAGGGGGAGGTGTGGGAGGTTTTTTAAAGCAAGTAAAACCTCTACA
AATGTGGTATTGGCCCATCTCTATCGGTATCGTAGCATAACCCCTTGGGGCCTCTAAACGGGTCTTGAGG
GGTTTTTTGTGCCCCTCGGGCCGGATTGCTATCTACCGGCATTGGCGCAGAAAAAAATGCCTGATGCGAC
GCTGCGCGTCTTATACTCCCACATATGCCAGATTCAGCAACGGATACGGCTTCCCCAACTTGCCCACTTC
CATACGTGTCCTCCTTACCAGAAATTTATCCTTAAGGTCGTCAGCTATCCTGCAGGCGATCTCTCGATTT
CGATCAAGACATTCCTTTAATGGTCTTTTCTGGACACCACTAGGGGTCAGAAGTAGTTCATCAAACTTTC
TTCCCTCCCTAATCTCATTGGTTACCTTGGGCTATCGAAACTTAATTAACCAGTCAAGTCAGCTACTTGG
CGAGATCGACTTGTCTGGGTTTCGACTACGCTCAGAATTGCGTCAGTCAAGTTCGATCTGGTCCTTGCTA
TTGCACCCGTTCTCCGATTACGAGTTTCATTTAAATCATGTGAGCAAAAGGCCAGCAAAAGGCCAGGAAC
CGTAAAAAGGCCGCGTTGCTGGCGTTTTTCCATAGGCTCCGCCCCCCTGACGAGCATCACAAAAATCGAC
GCTCAAGTCAGAGGTGGCGAAACCCGACAGGACTATAAAGATACCAGGCGTTTCCCCCTGGAAGCTCCCT
CGTGCGCTCTCCTGTTCCGACCCTGCCGCTTACCGGATACCTGTCCGCCTTTCTCCCTTCGGGAAGCGTG
GCGCTTTCTCATAGCTCACGCTGTAGGTATCTCAGTTCGGTGTAGGTCGTTCGCTCCAAGCTGGGCTGTG
TGCACGAACCCCCCGTTCAGCCCGACCGCTGCGCCTTATCCGGTAACTATCGTCTTGAGTCCAACCCGGT
AAGACACGACTTATCGCCACTGGCAGCAGCCACTGGTAACAGGATTAGCAGAGCGAGGTATGTAGGCGGT
GCTACAGAGTTCTTGAAGTGGTGGCCTAACTACGGCTACACTAGAAGAACAGTATTTGGTATCTGCGCTC
TGCTGAAGCCAGTTACCTTCGGAAAAAGAGTTGGTAGCTCTTGATCCGGCAAACAAACCACCGCTGGTAG
CGGTGGTTTTTTTGTTTGCAAGCAGCAGATTACGCGCAGAAAAAAAGGATCTCAAGAAGATCCTTTGATC
TTTTCTACGGGGTCTGACGCTCAGTGGAACGAAAACTCACGTTAAGG
